Addgene plasmid #225511: pGCS-3xFlag-ATP11B
Purpose: ATP11B expression vector
Depositing lab: Wade Harper. Depositing organization: Harvard Medical School. Publication: EndoMAP.v1 charts the structural landscape of human early endosome complexes. Gonzalez-Lozano MA, Schmid EW, Miguel Whelan E, Jiang Y, Paulo JA, Walter JC, Harper JW. Nature. 2025 Jul;643(8070):252-261. doi: 10.1038/s41586-025-09059-y. Epub 2025 May 28. PubMed 40437099.
Backbone
  Vector backbone: pCGS (Addgene #85720)
  Vector type: Mammalian Expression
Growth in bacteria
  Bacterial resistance: Ampicillin, 100 μg/mL
  Growth temperature: 37°C
  Growth strain: DH5alpha
  Copy number: High Copy
Gene/Insert
  Gene/Insert name: ATP11B
  Species: H. sapiens (human)
  Entrez Gene: ATP11B (a.k.a. ATPIF, ATPIR)
  Tag / fusion protein: 3xFlag (N terminal on insert)
  Cloning method: Gateway Cloning
  Sequencing primers: 5′ n/a
Resource information
  A portion of this plasmid was derived from a plasmid made by: Hai-Ning Du, backbone used is Addgene #85720.
Terms and licenses: Academic/Nonprofit Terms; Industry Terms: Not Available to Industry
Depositor comments: Please visit https://doi.org/10.1101/2025.02.07.636106 for bioRxiv preprint.
How to cite: pGCS-3xFlag-ATP11B was a gift from Wade Harper (Addgene plasmid # 225511 ; http://n2t.net/addgene:225511 ; RRID:Addgene_225511)
