[The description below was written by a language model from this plasmid's Addgene catalogue record and pLannotate feature annotations shown in this document.]
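Description:
pGCS-3xFlag-ATP11B is a mammalian expression plasmid of about 7.6 kb, built on the pCGS backbone, that drives production of human ATP11B carrying an N-terminal 3xFLAG epitope tag. It is propagated in E. coli through a high-copy ColE1/pUC-type origin and selected with ampicillin via the β-lactamase (AmpR) gene and its own promoter. An f1 phage origin is also present. Remnants of the cloning-vector lineage, including lac promoter/operator elements and short lacI and lacZα fragments, flank the expression unit. No mammalian selection marker is annotated, which suggests the plasmid is suited mainly to transient transfection.

The expression cassette lies on the minus strand. A simian cytomegalovirus IE94 enhancer/promoter, detected as two adjacent fragments, is followed by an SP6 promoter and then the 3xFLAG coding region, of which the annotation tool matched only a short fragment. Next come attB1, the roughly 3.5 kb ATP11B open reading frame and attB2, with an SV40 polyadenylation signal downstream for transcript processing. The attB sites reflect insertion of the ORF by Gateway recombination, which places a short attB1-encoded linker between the tag and the protein. The SP6 promoter could in principle allow in vitro transcription, and T7 and T3 promoter sequences sit beyond the insert.

ATP11B is the catalytic subunit of a P4-ATPase flippase that moves phosphatidylserine and phosphatidylethanolamine across intracellular membranes and is linked to lipid asymmetry in endosomes. The recorded purpose is simply ATP11B expression. The FLAG tag allows detection or affinity capture of the protein, consistent with the associated study of human early endosome protein complexes.
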