Features (pLannotate 1.2.2; 19 found; start..end, strand, type, name):
      1..589     +  rep_origin     ori: high-copy-number ColE1/pMB1/pBR322/pUC origin of replication
    772..864     +  CDS            lacI (fragment): lac repressor; lacI; The lac repressor binds to the lac operator to inhibit transcription in E. coli. This inhibition can be relieved by adding lactose or isopropyl-β-D-thiogalactopyranoside (IPTG).
    877..898     +  protein_bind   CAP binding site: CAP binding activates transcription in the presence of cAMP. E. coli catabolite activator protein
    913..943     +  promoter       lac promoter: promoter for the E. coli lac operon
    951..967     +  protein_bind   lac operator: The lac repressor binds to the lac operator to inhibit transcription in E. coli. This inhibition can be relieved by adding lactose or isopropyl-β-D-thiogalactopyranoside (IPTG). lac repressor encoded by lacI
   1012..1030    +  promoter       T3 promoter: promoter for bacteriophage T3 RNA polymerase
   1143..1277    +  polyA_signal   SV40 poly(A) signal: SV40 polyadenylation signal
   1282..1299    +  promoter       T7 promoter (fragment): promoter for bacteriophage T7 RNA polymerase
   1308..1328    +  protein_bind   attB2: mutant version of attB; core recombination site for the Gateway® BP reaction BP Clonase™
   1345..4875    -  CDS            ATP11B: AT11B_HUMAN - Also known as ATPIF, ATPIR, KIAA0956. Experimental evidence at protein level: Swiss-Prot protein existence level 1. Catalytic component of a P4-ATPase flippase complex which catalyzes the hydrolysis of ATP coupled to the transport of aminophospholipids, phosphatidylserines (PS) and phosphatidylethanolamines (PE), from the outer to the inner leaflet of intracellular membranes (PubMed:30018401). May contribute to the maintenance of membrane lipid asymmetry in endosome compartment (PubMed:30018401). From Homo sapiens (Human).
   4896..4916    -  protein_bind   attB1: mutant version of attB; core recombination site for the Gateway® BP reaction BP Clonase™
   4982..4998    -  CDS            3xFLAG (fragment): three tandem FLAG® epitope tags, followed by an enterokinase cleavage site
   5042..5060    -  promoter       SP6 promoter: promoter for bacteriophage SP6 RNA polymerase
   5095..5734    -  promoter       CMV IE94 promoter (fragment): enhancer/promoter region of simian cytomegalovirus major immediate early transcription unit IE94
   5727..5882    -  promoter       CMV IE94 promoter (fragment): enhancer/promoter region of simian cytomegalovirus major immediate early transcription unit IE94
   5889..5955    +  CDS            lacZα (fragment): LacZα fragment of β-galactosidase; lacZ fragment
   5960..6388    +  rep_origin     f1 ori (sequence partly withheld): f1 bacteriophage origin of replication; arrow indicates direction of (+) strand synthesis
   6441..6545    +  promoter       AmpR promoter: bla
   6546..7406    +  CDS            AmpR: β-lactamase; bla; confers resistance to ampicillin, carbenicillin, and related antibiotics
>Addgene plasmid #225511 | pGCS-3xFlag-ATP11B | addgene full sequence | sequence record 443324 | Addgene NGS Result
TTGAGATCCTTTTTTTCTGCGCGTAATCTGCTGCTTGCAAACAAAAAAACCACCGCTACCAGCGGTGGTT
TGTTTGCCGGATCAAGAGCTACCAACTCTTTTTCCGAAGGTAACTGGCTTCAGCAGAGCGCAGATACCAA
ATACTGTTCTTCTAGTGTAGCCGTAGTTAGGCCACCACTTCAAGAACTCTGTAGCACCGCCTACATACCT
CGCTCTGCTAATCCTGTTACCAGTGGCTGCTGCCAGTGGCGATAAGTCGTGTCTTACCGGGTTGGACTCA
AGACGATAGTTACCGGATAAGGCGCAGCGGTCGGGCTGAACGGGGGGTTCGTGCACACAGCCCAGCTTGG
AGCGAACGACCTACACCGAACTGAGATACCTACAGCGTGAGCTATGAGAAAGCGCCACGCTTCCCGAAGG
GAGAAAGGCGGACAGGTATCCGGTAAGCGGCAGGGTCGGAACAGGAGAGCGCACGAGGGAGCTTCCAGGG
GGAAACGCCTGGTATCTTTATAGTCCTGTCGGGTTTCGCCACCTCTGACTTGAGCGTCGATTTTTGTGAT
GCTCGTCAGGGGGGCGGAGCCTATGGAAAAACGCCAGCAACGCGGCCTTTTTACGGTTCCTGGCCTTTTG
CTGGCCTTTTGCTCACATGTTCTTTCCTGCGTTATCCCCTGATTCTGTGGATAACCGTATTACCGCCTTT
GAGTGAGCTGATACCGCTCGCCGCAGCCGAACGACCGAGCGCAGCGAGTCAGTGAGCGAGGAAGCGGAAG
AGCGCCCAATACGCAAACCGCCTCTCCCCGCGCGTTGGCCGATTCATTAATGCAGCTGGCACGACAGGTT
TCCCGACTGGAAAGCGGGCAGTGAGCGCAACGCAATTAATGTGAGTTAGCTCACTCATTAGGCACCCCAG
GCTTTACACTTTATGCTCCCGGCTCGTATGTTGTGTGGAATTGTGAGCGGATAACAATTTCACACAGGAA
ACAGCTATGACCATGATTACGCCAAGCGCGCAATTAACCCTCACTAAAGGGAACAAAAGCTGGGTACCGG
GCCCAATGCATTGGCGCCGCGGCCGCGAATTAAAAAACCTCCCACACCTCCCCCTGAACCTGAAACATAA
AATGAATGCAATTGTTGTTGTTAACTTGTTTATTGCAGCTTATAATGGTTACAAATAAAGCAATAGCATC
ACAAATTTCACAAATAAAGCATTTTTTTCACTGCATTCTAGTTGTGGTTTGTCCAAACTCATCAATGTAT
CTTATCATGTCTGGATCTACGTAATACGACTCACTATAGTTCTAGAACCACTTTGTACAAGAAAGCTGGG
CCCATGAGGCCTGAACAAGTAGATGAGTCCATTGTGGAGAGAGTCAAGATGCTCCTGTCGTTGGTATAGA
AAGGATCCGATGCACTCCATGATCTGCTGATGTGGGTTGGACTACATCTTCCTATAACTCGTTCCAGCAT
TCTTCCAACAGATGCACACGCTGCTTCTCCTTCCGGGAAACAGCACATGGAGTCCAAGCACTTGATACCT
GCATTTGTTTCAGTAAGCTGTGCCTTTTCAGTACTTGTAGGGTGGAGGTGTCGGTCAAAGACCTTCTTTA
TGATATCAAGAAATAGACATGTAACAACCATGAGGATTATGGCAAACCAAGCAGAACCACTTGACAGGAG
CTGAATAAACACAAAATACATATTCTGGGAGCCCAAAAATGGCCAGAGAATCCCTCCATAAAACAAGGAA
AATACAAAATAAAATATAATAGATCCCCAGGTAACGAGATGGTTGATCCAAGTCCAAAAATGAGTTTCCA
GAGCCATCTTTACTGTGACTGTAATAACCATGACTGTGAAGACCAAAGTGCCAAATGTCCAGTTTCCAAA
CATCTGGCCATTTCCAAGCAGAGATGTATCTTTCCCTATTAGTAAATAGGATCCAAAAAAGAAAATAAAG
GCATGACTGAAGCCCAGGATGGTCCAATAAAGAAATGTTTTAATACTTAAGAGGCGGTTTTTACTAATGT
CTCGATAAAGGGTGGGCTTATTTTGTAACACATGAGGGTCTACATGCTGTTCCAAAAGACTATATATCAG
AATAGGTAGGGAAGTAAAACAAATATTGTATAAAGTCAGGTACACGCTGTCATACAATGTTTGCTGAGAA
AACAAACAGTAGAACTGATATAAAAACTGGGGTGTGATAAAGCACACATTCTTATAAAAAAAATACTGTA
CAAGGGTAGCTATTCTAATATAATAAAAATGACCATGAACAAAAAGCAATTTGGAGAGGAACTTAAATCT
GGCTATTGCATAGTCACTGTTTCTTGCAGCCTGTCTTCCTTCTTTACCCATGATTCCTATGCCAACATGG
GCTTCTTGTATCATGCTTACGTCATTAGCACCATCACCAACAGCCAATGTTATAGGTTTCTCAGGTGATA
TTTTTATTAGTCTTATTACTTTTGCTTTCTGCAGTGGAGCCATACGACAGCATAATACAGCTGAACAATT
TCTGCAAACTTCCATAAATAGTTTTTCATGCTCCCTGAGTGCAAGAGATAGGCTGGTCCCATCCACTACC
AGCCCATGCTGAATCACATGATCCTCTGTAATTCTTCTGGCAAGCTGCCTCAATTGTTCAGCACACTCGC
TGTCTGATTTCTGGTTTATAAGTTCAAGGATGTTCATGGTTCTATGAAAATGGCCACATGATAAACTCAC
ACTAACAGCTGTTTCATGTTTATCCCCAGTAAGTACCCATACTTTGATACCAGCCATTCTCAATGCTTCA
ATAGTTTCTCGAACTTTATCTTGTAGTCTGTCTTCTACTGCTGTGGCTCCAAGTAATATCAGGTCTTTCT
CTATGAACTGGAAAACAGCTGCCAATTTCTCTTCCCGCTGCTGCAAGGCAGTCCTGGCTTCAAATATGCG
TTTATCTATTTCCTCATACTCTTTTGATGTAAATTTTCTATATGCTATACACAGAGTTCTTAGCCCTTTC
AAAGCAAATTCATCTACATGAATTCTGGTTTTTTCTATTTCTCCACCTATACATTTAGGGAGAATTGATG
ACTCAGCTCCTTTAGCAAATAATAACTTCTCACCTGAAGGTGCCTGAACAATTACACTCATTCTCCTACG
ATCTGAATCAAATTCCAGAATATGAAGCAGTTTGTACCGTTCCAGTTTTCCAAGAGTTTTAACCTCCATA
GTTTCTTCAGAATTGCCAATAAACACAATACCAATCCTTGCAGCAGCTTCTACTAGAGCCTTTTCATCTG
GTGAAGATGCATAGTACTCCAACTGCGATGGTGCCAGGTTGGATTGCCAGGGACCATCACCAGTGCAGTC
AGTTTGAACATTGCTAATCTGTACAGTGTGACAGAGACTGACTGCTTTAAAGAAGAGATCATGTTCTTTA
ATTAGTTCAGTTTCATTTTCAGGACTGGTTCTGAAAGAGGAACTGGTTGTAAGATGGGATAAGTTGTTAA
GATGGGATAAACTACTAAGATAAGATAAGTTTCCTTCTGAAGAGTCTGGTGTTGGTCCTTCGGGTACAAG
TCTACCATTAATTTCTTGGTATTTCATGCCATTAATTGAACATTCCCGAAACTGCATCTCATTTTCTGTC
AGTGTACCAGTTTTATCTGTAAACACGTACTCTACCTGTCCAAGCTCTTCATTCAGATCGGAAGTATTGA
CTTGAGCTTTCTGATCTGATTCTTCATGATACAGATCAAGATCCCAGCCAATAAAAAATGATCCAAGAAA
TTTCTGCATTTCGACTGTCACATATAATGAAATTGGAATGATGAAATTGTAGAGAACCAAAAAAGCAAGG
AAGTCTGAAATAAATCTCAGAATCTTACTGCTATTTCTTTGATGTTCTGTTTTTTGGTTATACCAAGGTT
CATCCCATTTTTCTTCAGCTTGCCATGTATACTTCAAGATAGTGCTGATGACAGCTTCAGATATAAGAAT
TACTAGATAAATTATCAAAAATGTATTCATTGACTTTTCTACTGCAGATCGTTTCTGTGATTTGCTCTTG
TAATTTAATGCCATCTTAGTTTCCATTCCAGTGTATACCGCAACACCAAAAATTTCTTTTGTGTTTTTTA
ATCTGGCTCCACGAAGCAGGAGACTCTCCGGCCCCAGAGGTCTTACAATTTCTTCCATTTGTTGGGTTAT
GATCATTCGTCCCATGAATCTGTATAAGTCTGCTTCTGGTTGCTGGCATTCTATTACAGCTACTAGAGTG
TCCAAATTGGCAACTGTTTGTAATAATGCTGTTTCTGGAACTGCCACATGTGTCTTCAGGTTAGTTTCTC
CGTCCAAACTAGCAGTTGTAACGTGACAGGAACCATCCAGTCGATCTGAGGACAGAAGCACCAAGTCTGC
AGGAAAAATTTCATCTTTGGCTATTCGAACAATATCACCCACCCGAATGTTTTTTGATCTAGTTTTTACA
AGGCCACCACTTCGAACAACATAAACAGGAGCTCCATTTACTTCATTATCTGAGTTATGCCGTAACCAAT
CTTCATATCCCTGCTTTATGGCAGTTACTGTTATCACAAAGAATAATGGAAGTCCACTGGTAACTGGACT
GGTAGGTGTATCAATCATAAGCTGAACCAAAAATATAATAAGAAAATAAAAGTTTGCCACTCTTCTGAAC
TGTTCAAATAAATTTTTTGGAACAAAATTCCACACAGTGTACTTAGATGAAATGATCCTGTTATCTATAA
ATTTCTGAGGTGTGTAAAGGCCATTCTGAGGAAACCTGTTGGCTACGTAGATGGTTCTTGTGTCACTCTG
ATGTGGTGGGTCAAAACCCAGCTGCTGCCGGATCCAGCGCCACATGGTGGGCCTTGACGGCCCTTCTGCT
TTTTTGTACAAACTTGTTGGCCGGCCTTTGTCGTCATCATCTTTATAATCAGCCTTATCATCGTCGTCTT
TGTAGTCTGCTTTGTCATCGTCATCCTTATAATCCATGGTGGATCCTGCAAAAAGAACAAGTAGCTTGTA
TTCTATAGTGTCACCTAAATCAAGCTTGCTCCGACGTCCCCAGGCAGAATGGCGGTTCCCTAAACGAGCA
TTGCTTATATAGACCTCCCATTAGGCACGCCTACCGCCCATTTACGTCAATGGAACGCCCATTTGCGTCA
TTGCCCCTCCCCATTGACGTCAATGGGGATGTACTTGGCAGCCATCGCGGGCCATTTACCGCCATTGACG
TCAATGGGAGTACTGCCAATGTACCCTGGCGTACTTCCAATAGTAATGTACTTGCCAAGTTACTATTAAT
AGATATTGATGTACTGCCAAGTGGGCCATTTACCGTCATTGACGTCAATAGGGGGCGTGAGAACGGATAT
GAATGGGCAATGAGCCATCCCATTGACGTCAATGGTGGGTGGTCCTATTGACGTCAATGGGCATTGAGCC
AGGCGGGCCATTTACCGTAATTGACGTCAATGGGGGAGGCGCCATATACGTCAATAGGACCGCCCATATG
ACGTCAATAGGAAAGACCATATATAGAGACCATTGACGTCAATGGGGGAGTGGCTATGGGCGGTATTAGG
AAGCCCCATATATGGTATATGGGACCGCCCATTGGGAGGGGCTATCTACGTCAATAGGAAAACCCATATA
TGGAATACTATATGGCATAGGGCCAATACATAGTATTGAACCTGGCCAATAGCCATATTGGCATGGTGCC
AAGTCCGCCATATTGAATTGGCTGGGGTCCAGATCCACCATATTGAATTGGCACGAGTCCATATACGCCA
TATTGAATTGGCACAGGTCCAGATCCACCATATTGAATTGGCATGAGTCCATATACGCCATATTGAATTG
GCGGTCGACTGGCGTAATAGCGAAGAGGCCCGCACCGATCGCCCTTCCCAACAGTTGCGCAGCCTGAATG
GCGAATGGG
[124 nt withheld, positions 5960-6083]
C
[91 nt withheld, positions 6085-6175]
A
[49 nt withheld, positions 6177-6225]
CCTTTGACGTTGGAGTCCACGTTCTTT
[37 nt withheld, positions 6253-6289]
ACCCTATCTCGGTCTATTCTTTTGATTTATAAGGGATTTTGCCGATTTCGGCCTATTGGTTAAAAAATGA
GCTGATTTAACAAAAATTTAACGCGAATTTTAACAAAATATTAACGCTTACAATTTAGGTGGCACTTTTC
GGGGAAATGTGCGCGGAACCCCTATTTGTTTATTTTTCTAAATACATTCAAATATGTATCCGCTCATGAG
ACAATAACCCTGATAAATGCTTCAATAATATTGAAAAAGGAAGAGTATGAGTATTCAACATTTCCGTGTC
GCCCTTATTCCCTTTTTTGCGGCATTTTGCCTTCCTGTTTTTGCTCACCCAGAAACGCTGGTGAAAGTAA
AAGATGCTGAAGATCAGTTGGGTGCACGAGTGGGTTACATCGAACTGGATCTCAACAGCGGTAAGATCCT
TGAGAGTTTTCGCCCCGAAGAACGTTTTCCAATGATGAGCACTTTTAAAGTTCTGCTATGTGGCGCGGTA
TTATCCCGTATTGACGCCGGGCAAGAGCAACTCGGTCGCCGCATACACTATTCTCAGAATGACTTGGTTG
AGTACTCACCAGTCACAGAAAAGCATCTTACGGATGGCATGACAGTAAGAGAATTATGCAGTGCTGCCAT
AACCATGAGTGATAACACTGCGGCCAACTTACTTCTGACAACGATCGGAGGACCGAAGGAGCTAACCGCT
TTTTTGCACAACATGGGGGATCATGTAACTCGCCTTGATCGTTGGGAACCGGAGCTGAATGAAGCCATAC
CAAACGACGAGCGTGACACCACGATGCCTGTAGCAATGGCAACAACGTTGCGCAAACTATTAACTGGCGA
ACTACTTACTCTAGCTTCCCGGCAACAATTAATAGACTGGATGGAGGCGGATAAAGTTGCAGGACCACTT
CTGCGCTCGGCCCTTCCGGCTGGCTGGTTTATTGCTGATAAATCTGGAGCCTCCAAGGGTGGGTCTCGCG
GTATCATTGCAGCACTGGGGCCAGATGGTAAGCCCTCCCGTATCGTAGTTATCTACACGACGGGGAGTCA
GGCAACTATGGATGAACGAAATAGACAGATCGCTGAGATAGGTGCCTCACTGATTAAGCATTGGTAACTG
TCAGACCAAGTTTACTCATATATACTTTAGATTGATTTAAAACTTCATTTTTAATTTAAAAGGATCTAGG
TGAAGATCCTTTTTGATAATCTCATGACCAAAATCCCTTAACGTGAGTTTTCGTTCCACTGAGCGTCAGA
CCCCGTAGAAAAGATCAAAGGATCTTC
